>Addgene plasmid #98127 | TTN/pAS2-1 | addgene full sequence | sequence record 191141 | Addgene NGS Result
GAACGAAGCATCTGTGCTTCATTTTGTAGAACAAAAATGCAACGCGAGAGCGCTAATTTTTCAAACAAAG
AATCTGAGCTGCATTTTTACAGAACAGAAATGCAACGCGAAAGCGCTATTTTACCAACGAAGAATCTGTG
CTTCATTTTTGTAAAACAAAAATGCAACGCGAGAGCGCTAATTTTTCAAACAAAGAATCTGAGCTGCATT
TTTACAGAACAGAAATGCAACGCGAGAGCGCTATTTTACCAACAAAGAATCTATACTTCTTTTTTGTTCT
ACAAAAATGCATCCCGAGAGCGCTATTTTTCTAACAAAGCATCTTAGATTACTTTTTTTCTCCTTTGTGC
GCTCTATAATGCAGTCTCTTGATAACTTTTTGCACTGTAGGTCCGTTAAGGTTAGAAGAAGGCTACTTTG
GTGTCTATTTTCTCTTCCATAAAAAAAGCCTGACTCCACTTCCCGCGTTTACTGATTACTAGCGAAGCTG
CGGGTGCATTTTTTCAAGATAAAGGCATCCCCGATTATATTCTATACCGATGTGGATTGCGCATACTTTG
TGAACAGAAAGTGATAGCGTTGATGATTCTTCATTGGTCAGAAAATTATGAACGGTTTCTTCTATTTTGT
CTCTATATACTACGTATAGGAAATGTTTACATTTTCGTATTGTTTTCGATTCACTCTATGAATAGTTCTT
ACTACAATTTTTTTGTCTAAAGAGTAATACTAGAGATAAACATAAAAAATGTAGAGGTCGAGTTTAGATG
CAAGTTCAAGGAGCGAAAGGTGGATGGGTAGGTTATATAGGGATATAGCACAGAGATATATAGCAAAGAG
ATACTTTTGAGCAATGTTTGTGGAAGCGGTATTCGCAATATTTTAGTAGCTCGTTACAGTCCGGTGCGTT
TTTGGTTTTTTGAAAGTGCGTCTTCAGAGCGCTTTTGGTTTTCAAAAGCGCTCTGAAGTTCCTATACTTT
CTAGAGAATAGGAACTTCGGAATAGGAACTTCAAAGCGTTTCCGAAAACGAGCGCTTCCGAAAATGCAAC
GCGAGCTGCGCACATACAGCTCACTGTTCACGTCGCACCTATATCTGCGTGTTGCCTGTATATATATATA
CATGAGAAGAACGGCATAGTGCGTGTTTATGCTTAAATGCGTACTTATATGCGTCTATTTATGTAGGATG
AAAGGTAGTCTAGTACCTCCTGTGATATTATCCCATTCCATGCGGGGTATCGTATGCTTCCTTCAGCACT
ACCCTTTAGCTGTTCTATATGCTGCCACTCCTCAATTGGATTAGTCTCATCCTTCAATGCTATCATTTCC
TTTGATATTGGATCATACTAAGAAACCATTATTATCATGACATTAACCTATAAAAATAGGCGTATCACGA
GGCCCTTTCGTCTCGCGCGTTTCGGTGATGACGGTGAAAACCTCTGACACATGCAGCTCCCGGAGACGGT
CACAGCTTGTCTGTAAGCGGATGCCGGGAGCAGACAAGCCCGTCAGGGCGCGTCAGCGGGTGTTGGCGGG
TGTCGGGGCTGGCTTAACTATGCGGCATCAGAGCAGATTGTACTGAGAGTGCACCATAGATCAACGACAT
TACTATATATATAATATAGGAAGCATTTAATAGAACAGCATCGTAATATATGTGTACTTTGCAGTTATGA
CGCCAGATGGCAGTAGTGGAAGATATTCTTTATTGAAAAATAGCTTGTCACCTTACGTACAATCTTGATC
CGGAGCTTTTCTTTTTTTGCCGATTAAGAATTAATTCGGTCGAAAAAAGAAAAGGAGAGGGCCAAGAGGG
AGGGCATTGGTGACTATTGAGCACGTGAGTATACGTGATTAAGCACACAAAGGCAGCTTGGAGTATGTCT
GTTATTAATTTCACAGGTAGTTCTGGTCCATTGGTGAAAGTTTGCGGCTTGCAGAGCACAGAGGCCGCAG
AATGTGCTCTAGATTCCGATGCTGACTTGCTGGGTATTATATGTGTGCCCAATAGAAAGAGAACAATTGA
CCCGGTTATTGCAAGGAAAATTTCAAGTCTTGTAAAAGCATATAAAAATAGTTCAGGCACTCCGAAATAC
TTGGTTGGCGTGTTTCGTAATCAACCTAAGGAGGATGTTTTGGCTCTGGTCAATGATTACGGCATTGATA
TCGTCCAACTGCATGGAGATGAGTCGTGGCAAGAATACCAAGAGTTCCTCGGTTTGCCAGTTATTAAAAG
ACTCGTATTTCCAAAAGACTGCAACATACTACTCAGTGCAGCTTCACAGAAACCTCATTCGTTTATTCCC
TTGTTTGATTCAGAAGCAGGTGGGACAGGTGAACTTTTGGATTGGAACTCGATTTCTGACTGGGTTGGAA
GGCAAGAGAGCCCCGAAAGCTTACATTTTATGTTAGCTGGTGGACTGACGCCAGAAAATGTTGGTGATGC
GCTTAGATTAAATGGCGTTATTGGTGTTGATGTAAGCGGAGGTGTGGAGACAAATGGTGTAAAAGACTCT
AACAAAATAGCAAATTTCGTCAAAAATGCTAAGAAATAGGTTATTACTGAGTAGTATTTATTTAAGTATT
GTTTGTGCACTTGCCGATCTATGCGGTGTGAAATACCGCACAGATGCGTAAGGAGAAAATACCGCATCAG
GAAATTGTAAGCGTTAATATTTTGTTAAAATTCGCGTTAAATTTTTGTTAAATCAGCTCATTTTTTAACC
AATAGGCCGAAATCGGCAAAATCCCTTATAAATCAAAAGAATAGACCGAGATAGGGT
[37 nt withheld, positions 2788-2824]
AAAGAACGTGGACTCCAACGTCAAAGG
[49 nt withheld, positions 2852-2900]
T
[91 nt withheld, positions 2902-2992]
G
[124 nt withheld, positions 2994-3117]
CCATTCGCCATTCAGGCTGCGCAACTGTTGGGAAGGGCGATCGGTGCGGGCCTCTTCGCTATTACGCCAG
CTGGCGAAAGGGGGATGTGCTGCAAGGCGATTAAGTTGGGTAACGCCAGGGTTTTCCCAGTCACGACGTT
GTAAAACGACGGCCAGTGCCAAGCTTTCGCGAGCTCGAGATCCCGAGCTTGCAAATTAAAGCCTTCGAGC
GTCCCAAAACCTTCTCAAGCAAGGTTTTCAGTATAATGTTACATGCGTACACGCGTCTGTACAGAAAAAA
AAGAAAAATTTGAAATATAAATAACGTTCTTAATACTAACATAACTATAAAAAAATAAATAGGGACCTAG
ACTTCAGGTTGTCTAACTCCTTCCTTTTCGGTTAGAGCGGATGTGGGGGGAGGGCGTGAATGTAAGCGTG
ACATAACTAATTACATGATATCGACAAAGGAAAAGGGGCCTGTTTACTCACAGGCTTTTTTCAAGTAGGT
AATTAAGTCGTTTCTGTCTTTTTCCTTCTTCAACCCACCAAAGGCCATCTTGGTACTTTTTTTTTTTTTT
TTTTTTTTTTTTTTTTTTTTTTTTTTTTTTTTTTTTTTTTTTTTTTTTTTTTTTTTTTTTTTTTTTTTTT
TTTTTTTTTTTTGATAGAAATAATACAGAAGTAGATGTTGAATTAGATTAAACTGAAGATATATAATTTA
TTGGAAAATACATAGAGTTTTTGTTGATGCGCTTAAGCGATCAATTCAACAACACCACCAGCAGCTCTGA
TTTTTTCTTCAGCCAACTTGGAGACGAATCTAGCTTTGACGATAACTGGAACATTTGGGATTCTACCCTT
ACCCAAGATCTTACCGTAACCGGCTGCCAAAGTGTCAATAACTGGAGCAGTTTCCTTAGAAGCAGATTTC
AAGTATTGGTCTCTCTTGTCTTCTGGGATCAATGTCCACAATTTGTCCAAGTTCAAGACTGGCTTCCAGA
AATGAGCTTGTTGCTTGTGGAAGTATCTCATACCAACCTTACCGAAATAACCTGGATGGTATTTATCCAT
GTTAATTCTGTGGTGATGTTGACCACCGGCCATACCTCTACCACCGGGGTGCTTTCTGTGCTTACCGATA
CGACCTTTACCGGCTGAGACGTGACCTCTGTGCTTTCTAGTCTTAGTGAATCTGGAAGGCATTCTTGATT
AGTTGGATGATTGTTCTGGGATTTAATGCAAAAAAATCACTAAGAAGGAAAAAAATCAACGGAGAAAGCA
AACGCCATCTTAAATATACGGGATACAGATGAAAGGTTTGAACCTATCTGGGAAAATACGCATTAAACAA
GCGAAAAACTGCGAGGAAAATTGTTTGCGTCTCTGCGGGCTATTCACGCGCCAGAGGAAAAATAGGAAAA
ATAACAGGCATTAGAAAAATAATTTTGATTTTGGTAATGTGTGGGTCCCTGGTGTACAGATGTTACATTG
GTTACAGTACTCTTGTTTTTGCTGTGTTTTTCGATGAATCTCCAAAATGGTTGTTAGCACATGGAAGAGT
CACCGATGCTAAGTTATCTCTATGTAAGCTACGTGGCGTGACTTTTGATGAAGCCGCACAAGAGATACAG
GATTGGCAACTGCAAATAGAATCTGGGGATCTAGATATCCTTTTGTTGTTTCCGGGTGTACAATATGGAC
TTCCTCTTTTCTGGCAACCAAACCCATACATCGGGATTCCTATAATACCTTCGTTGGTCTCCCTAACATG
TAGGTGGCGGAGGGGAGATATACAATAGAACAGATACCAGACAAGACATAATGGGCTAAACAAGACTACA
CCAATTACACTGCCTCATTGATGGTGGTACATAACGAACTAATACTGTAGCCCTAGACTTGATAGCCATC
ATCATATCGAAGTTTCACTACCCTTTTTCCATTTGCCATCTATTGAAGTAATAATAGGCGCATGCAACTT
CTTTTCTTTTTTTTTCTTTTCTCTCTCCCCCGTTGTTGTCTCACCATATCCGCAATGACAAAAAAATGAT
GGAAGACACTAAAGGAAAAAATTAACGACAAAGACAGCACCAACAGATGTCGTTGTTCCAGAGCTGATGA
GGGGTATCTCGAAGCACACGAAACTTTTTCCTTCCTTCATTCACGCACACTACTCTCTAATGAGCAACGG
TATACGGCCTTCCTTCCAGTTACTTGAATTTGAAATAAAAAAAAGTTTGCTGTCTTGCTATCAAGTATAA
ATAGACCTGCAATTATTAATCTTTTGTTTCCTCGTCATTGTTCTCGTTCCCTTTCTTCCTTGTTTCTTTT
TCTGCACAATATTTCAAGCTATACCAAGCATACAATCAACTCCAAGCTTGAAGCAAGCCTCCTGAAAGAT
GAAGCTACTGTCTTCTATCGAACAAGCATGCGATATTTGCCGACTTAAAAAGCTCAAGTGCTCCAAAGAA
AAACCGAAGTGCGCCAAGTGTCTGAAGAACAACTGGGAGTGTCGCTACTCTCCCAAAACCAAAAGGTCTC
CGCTGACTAGGGCACATCTGACAGAAGTGGAATCAAGGCTAGAAAGACTGGAACAGCTATTTCTACTGAT
TTTTCCTCGAGAAGACCTTGACATGATTTTGAAAATGGATTCTTTACAGGATATAAAAGCATTGTTAACA
GGATTATTTGTACAAGATAATGTGAATAAAGATGCCGTCACAGATAGATTGGCTTCAGTGGAGACTGATA
TGCCTCTAACATTGAGACAGCATAGAATAAGTGCGACATCATCATCGGAAGAGAGTAGTAACAAAGGTCA
AAGACAGTTGACTGTATCGCCGGTATTGCAATACCCAGCTTTGACTCATATGGCCATGGGCTCCAGAAAT
GTATACTCCCTTGAAATCCGAAATGCATCAGTCAGCGACAGTGGAAAGTACACAATTAAGGCCAAAAATT
TCCGTGGCCAGTGTTCAGCTACAGCTTCCTTAATGGTCCTTCCTCTAGTTGAAGAACCTTCCAGAGAGGT
AGTATTGAGAACAAGTGGTGACACAAGCTTGCAAGGAAGCTTCTCGTCTCAGTCAGTCCAAATGTCTGCC
TCCAAGCAGGAGGCCTCCTTCAGCAGTTTCAGCAGCAGCAGTGCTAGCAGCATGACTGAGATGAAATTTG
CAAGCATGTCTGCCCAAAGCATGTCCTCCATGCAAGAGTCCTTTGTAGAAATGAGTTCCAGCAGCTTTAT
GGGAATATCTAATATGACACAACTGGAAAGCTCAACTAGTAAAATGCTTAAAGCAGGCATAAGAGGAATT
CCGCCTAAAATTGAAGCTCTTCCATCTGATATCAGCATTGATGAAGGCAAAGTTCTAACAGTAGCCTGTG
CTTTCACGGGTGAGCCTACCCCAGAAGTAACATGGTCCTGTGGTGGAAGAAAAATCCACAGTCAAGAACA
GGGGAGGTTCCACATTGAAAACACAGATGACCTGACAACCCTGATCATCATGGACGTACAGAAACAAGAT
GGTGGACTTTATACCCTGAGTTTAGGGAATGAATTTGGATCTGACTCTGCCACTGTGAATATACATATTC
GATCCATTTAAGAGGGCCTGTGCGAATTCAATCGAATTCCTGCAGCCCGGGGGATCCGTCGACCTGCAGC
CAAGCTAATTCCGGGCGAATTTCTTATGATTTATGATTTTTATTATTAAATAAGTTATAAAAAAAATAAG
TGTATACAAATTTTAAAGTGACTCTTAGGTTTTAAAACGAAAATTCTTATTCTTGAGTAACTCTTTCCTG
TAGGTCAGGTTGCTTTCTCAGGTATAGCATGAGGTCGCTCTTATTGACCACACCTCTACCGGCATGCAAG
CTTGGCGTAATCATGGTCATAGCTGTTTCCTGTGTGAAATTGTTATCCGCTCACAATTCCACACAACATA
CGAGCCGGAAGCATAAAGTGTAAAGCCTGGGGTGCCTAATGAGTGAGCTAACTCACATTAATTGCGTTGC
GCTCACTGCCCGCTTTCCAGTCGGGAAACCTGTCGTGCCAGCTGCATTAATGAATCGGCCAACGCGCGGG
GAGAGGCGGTTTGCGTATTGGGCGCTCTTCCGCTTCCTCGCTCACTGACTCGCTGCGCTCGGTCGTTCGG
CTGCGGCGAGCGGTATCAGCTCACTCAAAGGCGGTAATACGGTTATCCACAGAATCAGGGGATAACGCAG
GAAAGAACATGTGAGCAAAAGGCCAGCAAAAGGCCAGGAACCGTAAAAAGGCCGCGTTGCTGGCGTTTTT
CCATAGGCTCCGCCCCCCTGACGAGCATCACAAAAATCGACGCTCAAGTCAGAGGTGGCGAAACCCGACA
GGACTATAAAGATACCAGGCGTTTCCCCCTGGAAGCTCCCTCGTGCGCTCTCCTGTTCCGACCCTGCCGC
TTACCGGATACCTGTCCGCCTTTCTCCCTTCGGGAAGCGTGGCGCTTTCTCATAGCTCACGCTGTAGGTA
TCTCAGTTCGGTGTAGGTCGTTCGCTCCAAGCTGGGCTGTGTGCACGAACCCCCCGTTCAGCCCGACCGC
TGCGCCTTATCCGGTAACTATCGTCTTGAGTCCAACCCGGTAAGACACGACTTATCGCCACTGGCAGCAG
CCACTAGTAACAGGATTAGCAGAGCGAGGTATGTAGGCGGTGCTACAGAGTTCTTGAAGTGGTGGCCTAA
CTACGGCTACACTAGAAGAACAGTATTTGGTATCTGCGCTCTGCTGAAGCCAGTTACCTTCGGAAAAAGA
GTTGGTAGCTCTTGATCCGGCAAACAAACCACCGCTGGTAGCGGTGGTTTTTTTGTTTGCAAGCAGCAGA
TTACGCGCAGAAAAAAAGGATCTCAAGAAGATCCTTTGATCTTTTCTACGGGGTCTGACGCTCAGTGGAA
CGAAAACTCACGTTAAGGGATTTTGGTCATGAGATTATCAAAAAGGATCTTCACCTAGATCCTTTTAAAT
TAAAAATGAAGTTTTAAATCAATCTAAAGTATATATGAGTAAACTTGGTCTGACAGTTACCAATGCTTAA
TCAGTGAGGCACCTATCTCAGCGATCTGTCTATTTCGTTCATCCATAGTTGCCTGACTCCCCGTCGTGTA
GATAACTACGATACGGGAGGGCTTACCATCTGGCCCCAGTGCTGCAATGATACCGCGAGACCCACGCTCA
CCGGCTCCAGATTTATCAGCAATAAACCAGCCAGCCGGAAGGGCCGAGCGCAGAAGTGGTCCTGCAACTT
TATCCGCCTCCATCCAGTCTATTAATTGTTGCCGGGAAGCTAGAGTAAGTAGTTCGCCAGTTAATAGTTT
GCGCAACGTTGTTGCCATTGCTACAGGCATCGTGGTGTCACGCTCGTCGTTTGGTATGGCTTCATTCAGC
TCCGGTTCCCAACGATCAAGGCGAGTTACATGATCCCCCATGTTGTGCAAAAAAGCGGTTAGCTCCTTCG
GTCCTCCGATCGTTGTCAGAAGTAAGTTGGCCGCAGTGTTATCACTCATGGTTATGGCAGCACTGCATAA
TTCTCTTACTGTCATGCCATCCGTAAGATGCTTTTCTGTGACTGGTGAGTACTCAACCAAGTCATTCTGA
GAATAGTGTATGCGGCGACCGAGTTGCTCTTGCCCGGCGTCAATACGGGATAATACCGCGCCACATAGCA
GAACTTTAAAAGTGCTCATCATTGGAAAACGTTCTTCGGGGCGAAAACTCTCAAGGATCTTACCGCTGTT
GAGATCCAGTTCGATGTAACCCACTCGTGCACCCAACTGATCTTCAGCATCTTTTACTTTCACCAGCGTT
TCTGGGTGAGCAAAAACAGGAAGGCAAAATGCCGCAAAAAAGGGAATAAGGGCGACACGGAAATGTTGAA
TACTCATACTCTTCCTTTTTCAATATTATTGAAGCATTTATCAGGGTTATTGTCTCATGAGCGGATACAT
ATTTGAATGTATTTAGAAAAATAAACAAATAGGGGTTCCGCGCACATTTCCCCGAAAAGTGCCACCT
Features (pLannotate 1.2.2; 23 found; start..end, strand, type, name):
      2..1344    -  rep_origin     2μ ori: yeast 2μ plasmid origin of replication
   1412..1447    +  CDS            rop (fragment): Rop protein, which maintains plasmids at low copy number; rop
   1549..1598    +  misc_feature   bom (fragment): basis of mobility region from pBR322
   1737..1884    +  promoter       TRP1 promoter: S. cerevisiae TRP1
   1885..2559    +  CDS            TRP1: phosphoribosylanthranilate isomerase, required for tryptophan biosynthesis; S. cerevisiae TRP1; yeast auxotrophic marker
   2610..2661    +  misc_feature   bom (fragment): basis of mobility region from pBR322
   2689..3117    -  rep_origin     f1 ori (sequence partly withheld): f1 bacteriophage origin of replication; arrow indicates direction of (+) strand synthesis
   3121..3275    -  CDS            lacZα (fragment): LacZα fragment of β-galactosidase; lacZ fragment
   3308..3555    -  terminator     CYC1 terminator: S. cerevisiae CYC1; transcription terminator for CYC1
   3584..3661    -  CDS            CYC1 (fragment): CYC1_YEAST - Experimental evidence at protein level: Swiss-Prot protein existence level 1. Electron carrier protein. The oxidized form of the cytochrome c heme group can accept an electron from the heme group of the cytochrome c1 subunit of ubiquinol-cytochrome c oxidoreductase. Cytochrome c then transfers this electron to the dinuclear copper A center (CU(A)) of the COX2 subunit of cytochrome oxidase, the final protein carrier in the mitochondrial electron-transport chain. Isoform 1 (CYC1) is the predominant cytochrome c during aerobic/normoxic growth. From Saccharomyces cerevisiae (strain AT
   3853..4299    -  CDS            RPL28: RL28_YEAST - Also known as CYH2. Experimental evidence at protein level: Swiss-Prot protein existence level 1. Component of the ribosome, a large ribonucleoprotein complex responsible for the synthesis of proteins in the cell. The small ribosomal subunit (SSU) binds messenger RNAs (mRNAs) and translates the encoded message by selecting cognate aminoacyl-transfer RNA (tRNA) molecules. The large subunit (LSU) contains the ribosomal catalytic site termed the peptidyl transferase center (PTC), which catalyzes the formation of peptide bonds, thereby polymerizing the amino acids delivered by tRNAs i
   4581..4757    +  CDS            VPS73 (fragment): VPS73_YEAST - Experimental evidence at protein level: Swiss-Prot protein existence level 1. May be involved in vacuolar protein sorting. From Saccharomyces cerevisiae (strain ATCC 204508 / S288c) (Baker's yeast).
   4764..5468    +  promoter       ADH1 promoter: S. cerevisiae ADH1; promoter for alcohol dehydrogenase 1
   5496..5936    +  CDS            GAL4 DNA binding domain: DNA binding domain of the GAL4 transcriptional activator; Saccharomyces cerevisiae GAL4 (truncated)
   6718..6744    -  misc_feature   MCS (fragment): pBluescript multiple cloning site
   6772..6959    +  terminator     ADH1 terminator: S. cerevisiae ADH1; transcription terminator for the S. cerevisiae alcohol dehydrogenase 1 (ADH1) gene
   7007..7023    -  protein_bind   lac operator: The lac repressor binds to the lac operator to inhibit transcription in E. coli. This inhibition can be relieved by adding lactose or isopropyl-β-D-thiogalactopyranoside (IPTG). lac repressor encoded by lacI
   7031..7061    -  promoter       lac promoter: promoter for the E. coli lac operon
   7076..7097    -  protein_bind   CAP binding site: CAP binding activates transcription in the presence of cAMP. E. coli catabolite activator protein
   7110..7202    -  CDS            lacI (fragment): lac repressor; lacI; The lac repressor binds to the lac operator to inhibit transcription in E. coli. This inhibition can be relieved by adding lactose or isopropyl-β-D-thiogalactopyranoside (IPTG).
   7385..7973    -  rep_origin     ori: high-copy-number ColE1/pMB1/pBR322/pUC origin of replication
   8144..9004    -  CDS            AmpR: β-lactamase; bla; confers resistance to ampicillin, carbenicillin, and related antibiotics
   9005..9109    -  promoter       AmpR promoter: bla
