[The description below was written by a language model from this plasmid's Addgene catalogue record and pLannotate feature annotations shown in this document.]
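Description:
TTN/pAS2-1 is a yeast two-hybrid "bait" plasmid built on the Clontech pAS2-1 backbone, a yeast–E. coli shuttle vector. In bacteria it replicates from a high-copy ColE1/pUC-type origin and is selected with ampicillin through the AmpR (β-lactamase) gene; an f1 origin is also present. In Saccharomyces cerevisiae it is maintained episomally by the 2μ origin and selected by tryptophan prototrophy through the TRP1 marker under its own promoter. The backbone also carries the yeast RPL28 (CYH2) gene, which in this vector family serves as a counter-selectable marker: it confers cycloheximide sensitivity on resistant host strains, so cells that have lost the bait plasmid can be recovered. The short lac, rop, bom, CYC1 and VPS73 fragments in the annotation appear to be remnants of vector construction rather than functional parts.

The payload is a 774 bp fragment of human titin (TTN) cloned between NcoI and BamHI sites, both retained. It sits downstream of the GAL4 DNA-binding domain, with the ADH1 promoter driving expression and the ADH1 terminator ending the transcript. Titin is a very large protein, so the insert can represent only a small portion of it, and the record does not say which region or domains it covers. The automated annotation does not label the insert itself, but the unannotated gap between the GAL4 domain and the multiple cloning site remnant is consistent with its position. The sequenced record is slightly shorter than the catalogued total size. The resulting GAL4 BD–titin fusion is intended for yeast two-hybrid assays, in which a partner fused to an activation domain reconstitutes GAL4 activity and switches on reporter genes.
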