Addgene plasmid #98127: TTN/pAS2-1
Purpose: titin in DNA-binding domain (BD) vector, used for yeast-two hybrid
Depositing lab: Rita Shiang. Depositing organization: Virginia Commonwealth University.
Backbone
  Vector backbone: pAS2-1
  Backbone manufacturer: Clontech
  Backbone size w/o insert (bp): 8393
  Total vector size (bp): 9167
  Vector type: Yeast Expression
  Selectable markers: TRP1
Growth in bacteria
  Bacterial resistance: Ampicillin, 100 μg/mL
  Growth temperature: 37°C
  Growth strain: DH5alpha
  Copy number: High Copy
Gene/Insert
  Gene/Insert name: TTN
  Species: H. sapiens (human)
  Insert size (bp): 774
  GenBank ID: NM_133378
  Entrez Gene: TTN (a.k.a. CMD1G, CMH9, CMPD4, CMYO5, CMYP5, EOMFC, HMERF, LGMD2J, LGMDR10, MYLK5, SALMY, TMD)
  Cloning method: Restriction Enzyme; 5′ cloning site NcoI (not destroyed); 3′ cloning site BamHI (not destroyed)
  Sequencing primers: 5′ Gal4 N-term; 3′ GAL4 3'-BD: 5'-CATAAGAAATTCGCCCGG-3'
Terms and licenses: Academic/Nonprofit Terms; Industry Terms
How to cite: TTN/pAS2-1 was a gift from Rita Shiang (Addgene plasmid # 98127 ; http://n2t.net/addgene:98127 ; RRID:Addgene_98127)
