>Addgene plasmid #98127 | TTN/pAS2-1 | depositor partial sequence | sequence record 179825 | sequencing result using GAL4 BD Primer
GCCGGTATTGCAATACCCAGCTTTGACTCATATGGCCATGGGCTCCAGAAATGTATACTCCCTTGAAATC
CGAAATGCATCAGTCAGCGACAGTGGAAAGTACACAATTAAGGCCAAAAATTTCCGTGGCCAGTGTTCAG
CTACAGCTTCCTTAATGGTCCTTCCTCTAGTTGAAGAACCTTCCAGAGAGGTAGTATTGAGAACAAGTGG
TGACACAAGCTTGCAAGGAAGCTTCTCGTCTCAGTCAGTCCAAATGTCTGCCTCCAAGCAGGAGGCCTCC
TTCAGCAGTTTCAGCAGCAGCAGTGCTAGCAGCATGACTGAGATGAAATTTGCAAGCATGTCTGCCCAAA
GCATGTCCTCCATGCAAGAGTCCTTTGTAGAAATGAGTTCCAGCAGCTTTATGGGAATATCTAATATGAC
ACAACTGGAAAGCTCAACTAGTAAAATGCTTAAAGCAGGCATAAGAGGAATTCCGCCTAAAATTGAAGCT
CTTCCATCTGATATCAGCATTGATGAAGGCAAAGTTCTAACAGTAGCCTGTGCTTTCACGGGTGAGCCTA
CCCCAGAAGTAACATGGTCCTGTGGTGGAAGAAAAATCCACAGTCAAGAACAGGGGAGGTTCCACATTGA
AAACACAGATGACCTGACAACCCTGATCATCATGGACGTACAGAAACAAGATGGTGGACTTTATACCCTG
AGTTTAGGGAATGAATTTGGATCTGACTCTGCCACTGTGAATATACATATTCGATCCATTTAAGAGGGCC
TGTGCGAATTCAATCGAATTCCTGCAGCCCGGGGGATCCGTCGACCTGCAGCCAAGCTAATTCCGGGCGA
ATTTCTTATGATTTATGATTTTTATTATTAAATAAGTTATAAAAAAAATAAGTGTATACAAATTTTAAAG
TGACTCTTAGGTTTTAAAACGAAAATTCTTATTCTTGAGTAACTCTTTCCTGTAGGTCAGGTTGCTTTCT
CAGGTATAGCATGAGGTCGCTCTTATTGACCACACCTCTACCGGCATGCAAGCTTGGCGTAAT
